>Addgene plasmid #33024 | pCMV-HA-hG9a | addgene partial sequence | sequence record 39917 | CMV-F 5'-CGCAAATGGGCGGTAGGCGTG-3'
AGCTCGTTTAGTGAACCGTCAGATCGCCTGGAGACGCCATCCACGCTGTTTTGACCTCCATAGAAGACAC
CGGGACCGATCCAGCCTCCGGACTCTAGAGGATCCGGTACTAGAGGAACTGAAAAACCAGAAAGTTAACT
GGTAAGTTTAGTCTTTTTGTCTTTTATTTCAGGTCCCGGATCCGGTGGTGGTGCAAATCAAAGAACTGCT
CCTCAGTGGATGTTGCCTTTACTTCTAGGCCTGTACGGAAGTGTTACTTCTGCTCTAAAAGCTGCGGAAT
TGTACCCGCGGGCCCACCATGTACCCATACGATGTTCCAGATTACGCTCTTATGGCCATGGAGGCCCGAA
TTCTCATGAGTGATGATGTCCACTCACTGGGAAAGGTGACCTCAGATCTGGCCAAAAGGAGGAAGCTGAA
CTCAGGAGGTGGCCTGTCGGAGGAGTTAGGTTCTGCCCGGCGTTCAGGAGAAGTGACCCTGACGAAAGGG
GACCCCGGGTCCCTGGAGGAGTGGGAGACGGTGGTGGGTGATGACTTCAGTCTCTACTATGATTCCTACT
CTGTGGATGAGCGCGTGGACTCCGACAGCAAGTCTGAAGTTGAAGCTCTAACTGAACAACTAAGTGAAGA
GGAGGAGGAGGAAGAGGAGGAAGAAGAAGAAGAGGAAGAGGAGGAGGAAGAGGAAGAAGAAGAGGAAGAT
GAGGAGTCAGGGAATCAGTCAGATAGGAGTGGTTCCAGTGGCCGGCGCAAGGCCAAGAAGAAATGGCGAA
AAGACAGCCCATGGGTGAAGCCGTCTCGGAAACGGCGCAAGCGGGAGCCTCCGCGGGCCAAGGAGCCACG
AGGAGTGAATGGTGTGG
