[The description below was written by a language model from this plasmid's Addgene catalogue record.]
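Description:
pCMV-HA-hG9a is a mammalian expression plasmid built on the commercial pCMV-HA backbone (about 3.8 kb without insert), carrying a roughly 3.0 kb human G9a (hG9a) coding insert. It is propagated in E. coli as a high-copy plasmid under ampicillin selection. The record lists no mammalian selection marker, so the construct is best regarded as a vector for transient transfection rather than for stable line generation. No feature table is provided, so details such as the origin of replication and polyadenylation signal are not documented here.

Expression is driven by the CMV promoter, a strong constitutive promoter active in most mammalian cell types. The backbone supplies an HA epitope tag that is fused to the N-terminus of the G9a protein, so the product can be detected or recovered with anti-HA antibodies by western blotting, immunofluorescence or immunoprecipitation, without relying on a G9a-specific antibody. The insert was introduced by restriction enzyme cloning, but the specific sites used are not recorded, and it is unknown whether they were preserved.

G9a is a histone lysine methyltransferase generally associated with transcriptional repression. The associated publication concerns recruitment of G9a by the CCAAT displacement protein/cut homolog to repress transcription. This suggests the plasmid's use for overexpressing tagged G9a in cultured mammalian cells in order to study protein–protein interactions, recruitment to target promoters and effects on gene silencing. The record does not state which G9a isoform the insert represents or whether it contains any mutations.
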