Addgene plasmid #33024: pCMV-HA-hG9a
Depositing lab: Martin Walsh. Depositing organization: Icahn School of Medicine at Mount Sinai. Publication: CCAAT displacement protein/cut homolog recruits G9a histone lysine methyltransferase to repress transcription. Nishio H, Walsh MJ. Proc Natl Acad Sci U S A. 2004 Aug 3;101(31):11257-62. Epub 2004 Jul 21. 10.1073/pnas.0401343101 PubMed 15269344.
Backbone
  Vector backbone: pCMV-HA
  Backbone manufacturer: Clontech
  Backbone size w/o insert (bp): 3800
  Vector type: Mammalian Expression
Growth in bacteria
  Bacterial resistance: Ampicillin, 100 μg/mL
  Growth temperature: 37°C
  Growth strain: DH5alpha
  Copy number: High Copy
Gene/Insert
  Gene/Insert name: hG9a
  Species: H. sapiens (human)
  Insert size (bp): 3003
  Promoter: CMV
  Tag / fusion protein: HA (N terminal on backbone)
  Cloning method: Restriction Enzyme; 5′ cloning site None (unknown if destroyed); 3′ cloning site None (unknown if destroyed)
  Sequencing primers: 5′ CMV-Fwd
Terms and licenses: Academic/Nonprofit Terms; Industry Terms: Not Available to Industry
How to cite: pCMV-HA-hG9a was a gift from Martin Walsh (Addgene plasmid # 33024 ; http://n2t.net/addgene:33024 ; RRID:Addgene_33024)
